>Addgene plasmid #83128 | pYFP.LIC.HXGPRT | depositor full sequence | sequence record 165802 | pYFP.LIC.HXGPRT sequence 6398 bps
AAGCTTGATCAGCACGAAACCTTGCATTCAAACCCGCCCGCGGAAGATCCGATCTTGCTGCTGTTCGCAG
TCCCAGTAGCGTCCTGTCGGCCGCGCCGTCTCTGTTGGTGGGCAGCCGCTACACCTGTTATCTGACTGCC
GTGCGCGAAAATGACGCCATTTTTGGGAAAATCGGGGAACTTCATTCTTTAAAAGTATGCGGAGGTTTCC
TTTTTCTTCTGTTCGTTTCTTTTTCTCGGGTTTGATAACCGTGTTCGATGTAAGCACTTTCCGTCTCTCC
TCCGTGCTTTGTTCGACATCGAGACCAGGTGTGCAGATCCTTCGCTTGTCGATCCGGAGACGCGTGTCTC
GTAGAACCTTTTCATTTTACCACACGGCAGTGCGGAGCACTGCTCTGAGTGCAGCAGGGACGGGTGAAGT
TTCGCTTTAGTAGTGCGTTTCTGCTCTACGGGGCGTTGTCAGATCCAAA
[690 nt withheld, positions 470-1159]
TAAACCCTGCATAGCCCACAGAAGCTGCCCGTCTCTCGTTTTCCTCTCTTTTCGGAGGGATCAGGGAGAG
TGCCTCGGGTCGGAGAGAGCTGACGAGGGGGTGCCAGAGACCCCTGTGTCCTTTATCGAAGAAAAGGGAT
GACTCTTCATGTGGCATTTCACACAGTCTCACCTCGCCTTGTTTTCTTTTTGTCAATCAGAACGAAAGCG
AGTTGCGGGTGACGCAGATGTGCGTGTATCCACTCGTGAATGCGTTATCGTTCTGTATGCCGCTAGAGTG
CTGGACTGTTGCTGTCTGCCCACGACAGCAGACAACTTTCCTTCTATGCACTTGCAGGATGGTGCAGCGC
AAACGACGGAGAGAAAGGAGCACCCTCTCAGTTTCCCTACGATGTGCTGTCAGTTTCGACTCTTCACCGC
GAACGATTGGCGATACGTCTCTGTTGACTTGTTAGGCTCCGACCACGAAGCTCCCTTAACTAGATAAGCC
GCGACACCTAAGTGTACACCATTTGCAGATCGATAATCTGCGACCGCTGAATCCGTCCAGATCAGTAAAA
CCGCACCACCTAAGTGTAAACCTTGTTTAGGTCGATAAAATGCTACCAACCCCCACCCACAATCGAGCCT
TGAGCGTTTCTGCGCACGCGTTGGCCTACGTGACTTGCTGATGCCTGCCTCTGGCCATTCATGCCAGTCA
GTGCGCATAAAAATGTGGACACAGTCGGTTGACAAGTGTTCTGGCAGGCTACAGTGACACCGCGGTGGAG
GGGGATCCACTAGTTCTAGAGCGGCCGCCACCGCGGTGGAGCTCCAATTCGCCCTATAGTGAGTCGTATT
ACAATTCACTGGCCGTCGTTTTACAACGTCGTGACTGGGAAAACCCTGGCGTTACCCAACTTAATCGCCT
TGCAGCACATCCCCCCTTCGCCAGCTGGCGTAATAGCGAAGAGGCCCGCACCGATCGCCCTTCCCAACAG
TTGCGTAGCCTGAATGGCGAATGGG
[124 nt withheld, positions 2165-2288]
C
[91 nt withheld, positions 2290-2380]
A
[49 nt withheld, positions 2382-2430]
CCTTTGACGTTGGAGTCCACGTTCTTT
[37 nt withheld, positions 2458-2494]
ACCCTATCTCGGTCTATTCTTTTGATTTATAAGGGATTTTGCCGATTTCGGCCTATTGGTTAAAAAATGA
GCTGATTTAACAAAAATTTAACGCGAATTTTAACAAAATATTAACGTTTACAATTTAGGTGGCACTTTTC
GGGGAAATGTGCGCGGAACCCCTATTTGTTTATTTTTCTAAATACATTCAAATATGTATCCGCTCATGAG
ACAATAACCCTGATAAATGCTTCAATAATATTGAAAAAGGAAGAGTATGAGTATTCAACATTTCCGTGTC
GCCCTTATTCCCTTTTTTGCGGCATTTTGCCTTCCTGTTTTTGCTCACCCAGAAACGCTGGTGAAAGTAA
AAGATGCTGAAGATCAGTTGGGTGCACGAGTGGGTTACATCGAACTGGATCTCAACAGCGGTAAGATCCT
TGAGAGTTTTCGCCCCGAAGAACGTTTTCCAATGATGAGCACTTTTAAAGTTCTGCTATGTGGCGCGGTA
TTATCCCGTATTGACGCCGGGCAAGAGCAACTCGGTCGCCGCATACACTATTCTCAGAATGACTTGGTTG
AGTACTCACCAGTCACAGAAAAGCATCTTACGGATGGCATGACAGTAAGAGAATTATGCAGTGCTGCCAT
AAGCATGAGTGATAACACTGCGGCCAACTTACTTCTGACAACGATCGGAGGACCGAAGGAGCTAACCGCT
TTTTTTCACAACATGGGGGATCATGTAACTCGCCTTGATCGTTGGGAACCGGAGCTGAATGAAGCCATAC
CAAACGACGAGCGTGACACCACGATGCCTGTAGCAATGGCAACAACGTTGCGCAAACTATTAACTGGCGA
ACTACTTACTCTAGCTTCCCGGCAACAATTAATAGACTGGATGGAGGCGGATAAAGTTGCAGGACCACTT
CTGCGCTCGGCCCTTCCGGCTGGCTGGTTTATTGCTGATAAATCTGGAGCCGGTGAGCGTGGGTCTCGCG
GTATCATTGCAGCACTGGGGCCAGATGGTAAGCCCTCCCGTATCGTAGTTATCTACACGACGGGCAGTCA
GGCAACTATGGATGAACGAAATAGACAGATCGCTGAGATAGGTGCCTCACTGATTAAGCATTGGTAACTG
TCAGACCAAGTTTACTCATATATACTTTAGATTGATTTAAAACTTCATTTTTAATTTAAAAGGATCTAGG
TGAAGATCCTTTTTGATAATCTCATGACCAAAATCCCTTAACGTGAGTTTTCGTTCCACTGAGCGTCAGA
CCCCGTAGAAAAGATCAAAGGATCTTCTTGAGATCCTTTTTTTCTGCGCGTAATCTGCTGCTTGCAAACA
AAAAAACCACCGCTACCAGCGGTGGTTTGTTTGCCGGATCAAGAGCTACCAACTCTTTTTCCGAAGGTAA
CTGGCTTCAGCAGAGCGCAGATACCAAATACTGTCCTTCTAGTGTAGCCGTAGTTAGGCCACCACTTCAA
GAACTCTGTAGCACCGCCTACATACCTCGCTCTGCTAATCCTGTTACCAGTGGCTGCTGCCAGTGGCGAT
AAGTCGTGTCTTACCGGGTTGGACTCAAGACGATAGTTACCGGATAAGGCGCAGCGGTCGGGCTGAACGG
GGGGTTCGTGCACACAGCCCAGCTTGGAGCGAACGACCTACACCGAACTGAGATACCTACAGCGTGAGCA
TTGAGAAAGCGCCACGCTTCCCGAAGGGAGAAAGGCGGACAGGTATCCGGTAAGCGGCAGGGTCGGAACA
GGAGAGCGCACGAGGGAGCTTCCAGGGGGGAACGCCTGGTATCTTTATAGTCCTGTCGGGTTTCGCCACC
TCTGACTTGAGCGTCGATTTTTGTGATGCTCGTCAGGGGGGCCGAGCCTATGGAAAAACGCCAGCAACGC
GGCCTTTTTACGGTTCCTGGCCTTTTGCTGGCCTTTTGCTCACATGTTCTTTCCTGCGTTATCCCCTGAT
TCTGTGGATAACCGTATTACCGCCTTTGAGTGAGCTGATACCGCTCGCCGCAGCCGAACGACCGAGCGCA
GCGAGTCAGTGAGCGAGGAAGCGGAAGAGCGCCCAATACGCAAACCGCCTCTCCCCGCGCGTTGGCCGAT
TCATTAATGCAGCTGGCACGACAGGTTTCCCGACTGGAAAGCGGGCAGTGAGCGCAACGCAATTAATGTG
AGTTACCTCACTCATTAGGCACCCCAGGCTTTACACTTTATGCTTCCGGCTCCTATGTTGTGTGGAATTG
TGAGCGGATAACAATTTCACACAGGAAACAGCTATGACCATGATTACGCCAAGCTCGGAATTAACCCTCA
CTAAAGGGAACAAAAGCTGGTACCCTGTACTTCCAATCCAATTTAATTAAAATTGGAAGTGGAGGACGGG
AATTCATGGTGAGCAAGGGCGAGGAGCTGTTCACCGGGGTGGTGCCCATCCTGGTCGAGCTGGACGGCGA
CGTAAACGGCCACAAGTTCAGCGTGTCCGGCGAGGGCGAGGGCGATGCCACCTACGGCAAGCTGACCCTG
AAGTTCATCTGCACCACCGGCAAGCTGCCCGTGCCCTGGCCCACCCTCGTGACCACCTTCGGCTACGGCC
TGCAGTGCTTCGCCCGCTACCCCGACCACATGAAGCAGCACGACTTCTTCAAGTCCGCCATGCCCGAAGG
CTACGTCCAGGAGCGCACCATCTTCTTCAAGGACGACGGCAACTACAAGACCCGCGCCGAGGTGAAGTTC
GAGGGCGACACCCTGGTGAACCGCATCGAGCTGAAGGGCATCGACTTCAAGGAGGACGGCAACATCCTGG
GGCACAAGCTGGAGTACAACTACAACAGCCACAACGTCTATATCATGGCCGACAAGCAGAAGAACGGCAT
CAAGGTGAACTTCAAGATCCGCCACAACATCGAGGACGGCAGCGTGCAGCTCGCCGACCACTACCAGCAG
AACACCCCCATCGGCGACGGCCCCGTGCTGCTGCCCGACAACCACTACCTGAGCTACCAGTCCGCCCTGA
GCAAAGACCCCAACGAGAAGCGCGATCACATGGTCCTGCTGGAGTTCGTGACCGCCGCCGGGATCACTCT
CGGCGTGGACGAGCTGTACAGTTAAGGCGCGCCAGAAGCTGCCCGTCTCTCGTTTTCCTCTCTTTTCGGA
GGGATCAGGGAGAGTGCCTCGGGTCGGAGAGAGCTGACGAGGGGGTGCCAGAGACCCCTGTGTCCTTTAT
CGAAGAAAAGGGATGACTCTTCATGTGGCATTTCACACAGTCTCACCTCGCCTTGTTTTCTTTTTGTCAA
TCAGAACGAAAGCGAGTTGCGGGTGACGCAGATGTGCGTGTATCCACTCGTGAATGCGTTATCGTTCTGT
ATGCCGCTAGAGTGCTGGACTGTTGCTGTCTGCCCACGACAGCAGACAACTTTCCTTCTATGCACTTGCA
GGATGGTGCAGCGCAAACGACGGAGAGAAAGGAGCACCCTCTCAGTTTCCCTACGATGTGCTGTCAGTTT
CGACTCTTCACCGCGAACGATTGGCGATACGTCTCTGTTGACTTGTTAGGCTCCGACCACGAAGCTCCCT
TAACTAGATAAGCCGCGACACCTAAGTGTACACCATTTGCAGATCGATAATCTGCGACCGCTGAATCCGT
CCAGATCAGTAAAACCGCACCACCTAAGTGTAAACCTTGTTTAGGTCGATAAAATGCTACCAACCCCCAC
CCACAATCGAGCCTTGAGCGTTTCTGCGCACGCGTTGGCCTACGTGACTTGCTGATGCCTGCCTCTGGCC
ATTCATGCCAGTCAGTGCGCATAAAAATGTGGACACAGTCGGTTGACAAGTGTTCTGGCAGGCTACAGTG
ACACCGCGGTGGAGGGGGATCCACTAGTTCTACTCGAGGGTCGACGGTATCGAT
Features (pLannotate 1.2.2; 16 found; start..end, strand, type, name):
    470..1159    +  CDS            HPRT (sequence withheld): HGXR_TOXGO - Experimental evidence at protein level: Swiss-Prot protein existence level 1. Catalyzes the transfer of a ribosyl phosphate group from 5- phosphoribose 1-diphosphate to the N(9) of hypoxanthine, guanine or xanthine, leading to IMP, GMP and XMP, respectively. Plays a central role in the generation of purine nucleotides through the purine salvage pathway. From Toxoplasma gondii.
   1929..1973    -  misc_feature   MCS (fragment): pBluescript multiple cloning site
   1982..2000    -  promoter       T7 promoter: promoter for bacteriophage T7 RNA polymerase
   2003..2160    +  CDS            lacZα (fragment): LacZα fragment of β-galactosidase; lacZ fragment
   2165..2620    +  rep_origin     f1 ori (sequence partly withheld): f1 bacteriophage origin of replication; arrow indicates direction of (+) strand synthesis
   2646..2750    +  promoter       AmpR promoter: bla
   2751..3611    +  CDS            AmpR: β-lactamase; bla; confers resistance to ampicillin, carbenicillin, and related antibiotics
   3782..4370    +  rep_origin     ori: high-copy-number ColE1/pMB1/pBR322/pUC origin of replication
   4553..4645    +  CDS            lacI (fragment): lac repressor; lacI; The lac repressor binds to the lac operator to inhibit transcription in E. coli. This inhibition can be relieved by adding lactose or isopropyl-β-D-thiogalactopyranoside (IPTG).
   4658..4679    +  protein_bind   CAP binding site: CAP binding activates transcription in the presence of cAMP. E. coli catabolite activator protein
   4694..4724    +  promoter       lac promoter: promoter for the E. coli lac operon
   4732..4748    +  protein_bind   lac operator: The lac repressor binds to the lac operator to inhibit transcription in E. coli. This inhibition can be relieved by adding lactose or isopropyl-β-D-thiogalactopyranoside (IPTG). lac repressor encoded by lacI
   4793..4811    +  promoter       T3 promoter: promoter for bacteriophage T3 RNA polymerase
   4880..5594    +  CDS            Citrine (fragment): enhanced variant of YFP (Heikal et al., 2001) mammalian codon-optimized
   6358..6376    -  misc_feature   MCS (fragment): pBluescript multiple cloning site
   6383..9       -  misc_feature   MCS (fragment) (across the origin): pBluescript multiple cloning site
