[The description below was written by a language model from this plasmid's Addgene catalogue record and pLannotate feature annotations shown in this document.]
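Description:
pYFP.LIC.HXGPRT is a 6.4 kb endogenous-tagging vector for Toxoplasma gondii built on a pBluescript-type pKS backbone. In E. coli it is maintained as a high-copy plasmid through the ColE1/pUC origin and selected with ampicillin via the β-lactamase gene. The backbone also retains an f1 origin, lacZα and lacI fragments, the lac promoter/operator region, flanking T3 and T7 promoters, and remnants of the pBluescript multiple cloning site.

The functional payload has two parts. The first is a ligation-independent cloning (LIC) cassette placed immediately upstream of an in-frame yellow fluorescent protein coding sequence; the feature table annotates this reading frame as a fragment matching Citrine, an enhanced YFP variant, downstream of the T3 promoter. The LIC site itself is not annotated in the table. No parasite promoter drives the YFP. Instead, a genomic fragment from the 3′ end of a gene of interest is inserted by LIC so that it reads into YFP, and integration at the chromosomal locus produces a C-terminal YFP fusion expressed from the gene's own promoter. The second part is a selectable marker cassette encoding the T. gondii hypoxanthine-xanthine-guanine phosphoribosyltransferase (HXGPRT), a purine salvage enzyme used to select for transformed parasites. The regulatory sequences flanking this marker and any 3′ sequences following YFP fall in unannotated stretches, and the record does not identify them.

According to the record and its associated publication title, the plasmid is intended for tagging genes at their native loci, in connection with a Toxoplasma strain lacking Ku80. The resulting fusion proteins can be used to follow localisation and expression at endogenous levels.
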