Addgene plasmid #83128: pYFP.LIC.HXGPRT
Purpose: Plasmid contains LIC cassette upstream of an in-frame copy of YFP and HXGPRT selectable marker cassette for endogenous tagging on the gene locus.
Depositing lab: Vernon Carruthers. Depositing organization: University of Michigan. Publication: Tagging of endogenous genes in a Toxoplasma gondii strain lacking Ku80. Huynh MH, Carruthers VB. Eukaryot Cell. 2009 Apr;8(4):530-9. doi: 10.1128/EC.00358-08. Epub 2009 Feb 13. PubMed 19218426.
Backbone
  Vector backbone: pKS
  Vector type: Toxoplasma gondii
Growth in bacteria
  Bacterial resistance: Ampicillin, 100 μg/mL
  Growth temperature: 37°C
  Growth strain: DH5alpha
  Copy number: High Copy
Gene/Insert
  Gene/Insert name: YFP
  Promoter: Endogenous Gene
  Tag / fusion protein: YFP
  Cloning method: Ligation Independent Cloning
  Sequencing primers: 5′ TACTTCCAATCCAATTTAGC; 3′ TCCTCCACTTCCAATTTTAGC
Terms and licenses: Academic/Nonprofit Terms; Industry Terms: Not Available to Industry
How to cite: pYFP.LIC.HXGPRT was a gift from Vernon Carruthers (Addgene plasmid # 83128 ; http://n2t.net/addgene:83128 ; RRID:Addgene_83128)
