>Addgene plasmid #83128 | pYFP.LIC.HXGPRT | addgene partial sequence | sequence record 160485 | M13-Rev 5'-CAGGAAACAGCTATGACC-3'
AATTAACCCTCACTAAAGGGAACAAAAGCTGGTACCCTGTACTTCCAATCCAATTTAATTAAAATTGGAA
GTGGAGGACGGGAATTCATGGTGAGCAAGGGCGAGGAGCTGTTCACCGGGGTGGTGCCCATCCTGGTCGA
GCTGGACGGCGACGTAAACGGCCACAAGTTCAGCGTGTCCGGCGAGGGCGAGGGCGATGCCACCTACGGC
AAGCTGACCCTGAAGTTCATCTGCACCACCGGCAAGCTGCCCGTGCCCTGGCCCACCCTCGTGACCACCT
TCGGCTACGGCCTGCAGTGCTTCGCCCGCTACCCCGACCACATGAAGCAGCACGACTTCTTCAAGTCCGC
CATGCCCGAAGGCTACGTCCAGGAGCGCACCATCTTCTTCAAGGACGACGGCAACTACAAGACCCGCGCC
GAGGTGAAGTTCGAGGGCGACACCCTGGTGAACCGCATCGAGCTGAAGGGCATCGACTTCAAGGAGGACG
GCAACATCCTGGGGCACAAGCTGGAGTACAACTACAACAGCCACAACGTCTATATCATGGCCGACAAGCA
GAAGAACGGCATCAAGGTGAACTTCAAGATCCGCCACAACATCGAGGACGGCAGCGTGCAGCTCGCCGAC
CACTACCAGCAGAACACCCCCATCGGCGACGGCCCCGTGCTGCTGCCCGACAACCACTACCTGAGCTACC
AGTCCGCCCTGAGCAAAGACCCCAACGAGAAGCGCGATCACATGGTCCTGCTGGAGTTCGTGACCGCCGC
CGGGATCACTCTCGGCGTGGACGAGCTGTACAGTTAAGGCGCGCCAGAAGCTGCCCGTCTCTCGTTTTCC
TCTCTTTTCGGAGGGATCAGGGAGAGTGCCTCGGGTCGGAGAGAGCTGACGAGGGGGTGCCAGAGACCCC
TGTGTCCTTTATCGAAGAAAAGGGATGACTCTTCATGTGGCATTTCACACAGTCTCACC
