>Addgene plasmid #83128 | pYFP.LIC.HXGPRT | addgene partial sequence | sequence record 160488 | EGFP-C 5'-CATGGTCCTGCTGGAGTTCGTG-3'
GAGCTGTACAGTTAAGGCGCGCCAGAAGCTGCCCGTCTCTCGTTTTCCTCTCTTTTCGGAGGGATCAGGG
AGAGTGCCTCGGGTCGGAGAGAGCTGACGAGGGGGTGCCAGAGACCCCTGTGTCCTTTATCGAAGAAAAG
GGATGACTCTTCATGTGGCATTTCACACAGTCTCACCTCGCCTTGTTTTCTTTTTGTCAATCAGAACGAA
AGCGAGTTGCGGGTGACGCAGATGTGCGTGTATCCACTCGTGAATGCGTTATCGTTCTGTATGCCGCTAG
AGTGCTGGACTGTTGCTGTCTGCCCACGACAGCAGACAACTTTCCTTCTATGCACTTGCAGGATGGTGCA
GCGCAAACGACGGAGAGAAAGGAGCACCCTCTCAGTTTCCCTACGATGTGCTGTCAGTTTCGACTCTTCA
CCGCGAACGATTGGCGATACGTCTCTGTTGACTTGTTAGGCTCCGACCACGAAGCTCCCTTAACTAGATA
AGCCGCGACACCTAAGTGTACACCATTTGCAGATCGATAATCTGCGACCGCTGAATCCGTCCAGATCAGT
AAAACCGCACCACCTAAGTGTAAACCTTGTTTAGGTCGATAAAATGCTACCAACCCCCACCCACAATCGA
GCCTTGAGCGTTTCTGCGCACGCGTTGGCCTACGTGACTTGCTGATGCCTGCCTCTGGCCATTCATGCCA
GTCAGTGCGCATAAAAATGTGGACACAGTCGGTTGACAAGTGTTCTGGCAGGCTACAGTGACACCGCGGT
GGAGGGGGATCCACTAGTTCTACTCGAGGGTCGACGGTATCGATAAGCTTGATCAGCACGAAACCTTGCA
TTCAAACCCGCCCGCGGAAGATCCGATCTTGCTGCTGTTCGCAGTCCCAGTAGCGTCCTGTCGGCCGCGC
CGTCTCTGTTGGTGGGCAGCCGCTA
