>Addgene plasmid #83128 | pYFP.LIC.HXGPRT | addgene partial sequence | sequence record 161288 | T7 5'-TAATACGACTCACTATAGGG-3'
GCGGTGGCGGCCGCTCTAGAACTAGTGGATCCCCCTCCACCGCGGTGTCACTGTAGCCTGCCAGAACACT
TGTCAACCGACTGTGTCCACATTTTTATGCGCACTGACTGGCATGAATGGCCAGAGGCAGGCATCAGCAA
GTCACGTAGGCCAACGCGTGCGCAGAAACGCTCAAGGCTCGATTGTGGGTGGGGGTTGGTAGCATTTTAT
CGACCTAAACAAGGTTTACACTTAGGTGGTGCGGTTTTACTGATCTGGACGGATTCAGCGGTCGCAGATT
ATCGATCTGCAAATGGTGTACACTTAGGTGTCGCGGCTTATCTAGTTAAGGGAGCTTCGTGGTCGGAGCC
TAACAAGTCAACAGAGACGTATCGCCAATCGTTCGCGGTGAAGAGTCGAAACTGACAGCACATCGTAGGG
AAACTGAGAGGGTGCTCCTTTCTCTCCGTCGTTTGCGCTGCACCATCCTGCAAGTGCATAGAAGGAAAGT
TGTCTGCTGTCGTGGGCAGACAGCAACAGTCCAGCACTCTAGCGGCATACAGAACGATAACGCATTCACG
AGTGGATACACGCACATCTGCGTCACCCGCAACTCGCTTTCGTTCTGATTGACAAAAAGAAAACAAGGCG
AGGTGAGACTGTGTGAAATGCCACATGAAGAGTCATCCCTTTTCTTCGATAAAGGACACAGGGGTCTCTG
GCACCCCCTCGTCAGCTCTCTCCGACCCGAGGCACTCTCCCTGATCCCTCCGAAAAGAGAGGAAAACGAG
AGACGGGCAGCTTCTGTGGGCTATGCAGGGTTTA
[63 nt withheld, positions 805-867]
